>Addgene plasmid #17754 | pResQ shFEN3 3XF-FEN1 DeltaC | addgene partial sequence | sequence record 23680 | 17754 with hUBCpro-F
GTGTTTGTGAAGTTTTTTAGGCACCTTTTGAAATGTAATCATTTGGGTCAATATGTAATTTTCAGTGTTA
GACTAGTAAATTGTCCGCTAAATTCTGGCCGTTTTTGGCTTTTTTGTTAGACGGAATTCACGCGTATGGA
CTACAAAGACCATGACGGTGATTATAAAGATCATGACATCGATTACAAGGATGACGATGACTTAATTAAA
GGAATTCAAGGCCTGGCCAAACTAATTGCTGATGTGGCCCCCAGTGCCATCCGGGAGAATGACATCAAGA
GCTACTTTGGCCGTAAGGTGGCCATTGATGCCTCTATGAGCATTTATCAGTTCCTGATTGCTGTTCGCCA
GGGTGGGGATGTGCTGCAGAATGAGGAGGGTGAGACCACCAGCCACCTGATGGGCATGTTCTACCGCACC
ATTCGCATGATGGAGAACGGCATCAAGCCCGTGTATGTCTTTGATGGCAAGCCGCCACAGCTCAAGTCAG
GCGAGCTGGCCAAACGCAGTGAGCGGCGGGCTGAGGCAGAGAAGCAGCTGCAGCAGGCTCAGGCTGCTGG
GGCCGAGCAGGAGGTGGAAAAATTCACTAAGCGGCTGGTGAAGGTCACTAAGCAGCACAATGATGAGTGC
AAACATCTGCTGAGCCTCATGGGCATCCCTTATCTTGATGCACCCAGTGAGNCAGANGCCAGCTGTGCTG
CCCTGGTGAANGCTGGCAAAGTCTATGCTGCGGCTACCGAGGACATGGACTGCCTCACCTTCGGCAGCCC
TGTGCTAATGC
