[The description below was written by a language model from this plasmid's Addgene catalogue record.]
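Description:
pResQ shFEN3 3XF-FEN1 DeltaC is a lentiviral plasmid for mammalian cells that combines RNA interference with expression of a cDNA from one vector. It is built on the pResQ shFEN3 backbone, recorded as about 10 kb without the insert. In bacteria it is maintained as a low-copy plasmid under ampicillin selection, in a recombination-deficient strain of the kind usually chosen to keep lentiviral repeat sequences stable. Transduced mammalian cells are selected with puromycin.

The insert is a roughly 1.2 kb human Flap Endonuclease I (FEN1) coding sequence, cloned between MluI and PmeI sites that both remain intact. It carries a triple FLAG tag at the N terminus for detection or immunoprecipitation, and it lacks the 20 C-terminal amino acids of FEN1. The backbone name and the RNAi classification suggest that the vector also encodes a short hairpin RNA against FEN1. This points to a knockdown-and-rescue design, in which endogenous FEN1 is depleted and the tagged truncation mutant is supplied from the same provirus. That would allow the contribution of the C-terminal region to FEN1 function to be tested with little interference from the wild-type protein. This reading is an inference, since the record does not describe the hairpin, its target site, or how the exogenous transcript would escape silencing.

The record also does not state which promoters drive the hairpin, the FEN1 cDNA or the puromycin marker. No feature table is provided, so the lentiviral elements and the generation of the packaging system cannot be specified.
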