Addgene plasmid #17754: pResQ shFEN3 3XF-FEN1 DeltaC
Depositing lab: Sheila Stewart. Depositing organization: Washington University in Saint Louis.
Backbone
  Vector backbone: pResQ shFEN3
  Backbone size w/o insert (bp): 10000
  Vector type: Mammalian Expression, Lentiviral, RNAi
  Selectable markers: Puromycin
Growth in bacteria
  Bacterial resistance: Ampicillin, 100 μg/mL
  Growth temperature: 37°C
  Growth strain: Stbl3
  Copy number: Low Copy
Gene/Insert
  Gene/Insert name: Flap Endonuclease I (alt names: FEN1; FEN-1)
  Species: H. sapiens (human)
  Insert size (bp): 1215
  Mutation: Deletion of C-terminal 20 amino acids from FEN1
  Entrez Gene: FEN1 (a.k.a. FEN-1, MF1, RAD2)
  Tag / fusion protein: Triple Flag (N terminal on insert)
  Cloning method: Restriction Enzyme; 5′ cloning site MluI (not destroyed); 3′ cloning site PmeI (not destroyed)
  Sequencing primers: 5′ GCGCTCGGGGTTGGCGAGTGTG; 3′ GGAGCCTGGGGACTTTCCACACCTGG
Terms and licenses: Academic/Nonprofit Terms; Industry Terms: Not Available to Industry
How to cite: pResQ shFEN3 3XF-FEN1 DeltaC was a gift from Sheila Stewart (Addgene plasmid # 17754 ; http://n2t.net/addgene:17754 ; RRID:Addgene_17754)
